>Addgene plasmid #157993 | pSFFV_mNG3K(1-10) | addgene full sequence | sequence record 309611 | Addgene NGS Result
TGGAAGGGCTAATTCACTCCCAAAGAAGACAAGATATCCTTGATCTGTGGATCTACCACACACAAGGCTA
CTTCCCTGATTAGCAGAACTACACACCAGGGCCAGGGGTCAGATATCCACTGACCTTTGGATGGTGCTAC
AAGCTAGTACCAGTTGAGCCAGATAAGGTAGAAGAGGCCAATAAAGGAGAGAACACCAGCTTGTTACACC
CTGTGAGCCTGCATGGGATGGATGACCCGGAGAGAGAAGTGTTAGAGTGGAGGTTTGACAGCCGCCTAGC
ATTTCATCACGTGGCCCGAGAGCTGCATCCGGAGTACTTCAAGAACTGCTGATATCGAGCTTGCTACAAG
GGACTTTCCGCTGGGGACTTTCCAGGGAGGCGTGGCCTGGGCGGGACTGGGGAGTGGCGAGCCCTCAGAT
CCTGCATATAAGCAGCTGCTTTTTGCCTGTACTGGGTCTCTCTGGTTAGACCAGATCTGAGCCTGGGAGC
TCTCTGGCTAACTAGGGAACCCACTGCTTAAGCCTCAATAAAGCTTGCCTTGAGTGCTTCAAGTAGTGTG
TGCCCGTCTGTTGTGTGACTCTGGTAACTAGAGATCCCTCAGACCCTTTTAGTCAGTGTGGAAAATCTCT
AGCAGTGGCGCCCGAACAGGGACTTGAAAGCGAAAGGGAAACCAGAGGAGCTCTCTCGACGCAGGACTCG
GCTTGCTGAAGCGCGCACGGCAAGAGGCGAGGGGCGGCGACTGGTGAGTACGCCAAAAATTTTGACTAGC
GGAGGCTAGAAGGAGAGAGATGGGTGCGAGAGCGTCAGTATTAAGCGGGGGAGAATTAGATCGCGATGGG
AAAAAATTCGGTTAAGGCCAGGGGGAAAGAAAAAATATAAATTAAAACATATAGTATGGGCAAGCAGGGA
GCTAGAACGATTCGCAGTTAATCCTGGCCTGTTAGAAACATCAGAAGGCTGTAGACAAATACTGGGACAG
CTACAACCATCCCTTCAGACAGGATCAGAAGAACTTAGATCATTATATAATACAGTAGCAACCCTCTATT
GTGTGCATCAAAGGATAGAGATAAAAGACACCAAGGAAGCTTTAGACAAGATAGAGGAAGAGCAAAACAA
AAGTAAGACCACCGCACAGCAAGCGGCCGGCCGCTGATCTTCAGACCTGGAGGAGGAGATATGAGGGACA
ATTGGAGAAGTGAATTATATAAATATAAAGTAGTAAAAATTGAACCATTAGGAGTAGCACCCACCAAGGC
AAAGAGAAGAGTGGTGCAGAGAGAAAAAAGAGCAGTGGGAATAGGAGCTTTGTTCCTTGGGTTCTTGGGA
GCAGCAGGAAGCACTATGGGCGCAGCGTCAATGACGCTGACGGTACAGGCCAGACAATTATTGTCTGGTA
TAGTGCAGCAGCAGAACAATTTGCTGAGGGCTATTGAGGCGCAACAGCATCTGTTGCAACTCACAGTCTG
GGGCATCAAGCAGCTCCAGGCAAGAATCCTGGCTGTGGAAAGATACCTAAAGGATCAACAGCTCCTGGGG
ATTTGGGGTTGCTCTGGAAAACTCATTTGCACCACTGCTGTGCCTTGGAATGCTAGTTGGAGTAATAAAT
CTCTGGAACAGATTTGGAATCACACGACCTGGATGGAGTGGGACAGAGAAATTAACAATTACACAAGCTT
AATACACTCCTTAATTGAAGAATCGCAAAACCAGCAAGAAAAGAATGAACAAGAATTATTGGAATTAGAT
AAATGGGCAAGTTTGTGGAATTGGTTTAACATAACAAATTGGCTGTGGTATATAAAATTATTCATAATGA
TAGTAGGAGGCTTGGTAGGTTTAAGAATAGTTTTTGCTGTACTTTCTATAGTGAATAGAGTTAGGCAGGG
ATATTCACCATTATCGTTTCAGACCCACCTCCCAACCCCGAGGGGACCCGACAGGCCCGAAGGAATAGAA
GAAGAAGGTGGAGAGAGAGACAGAGACAGATCCATTCGATTAGTGAACGGATCTCGACGGTATCGCCAAA
TGGCAGTATTCATCCACAATTTTAAAAGAAAAGGGGGGATTGGGGGGTACAGTGCAGGGGAAAGAATAGT
AGACATAATAGCAACAGACATACAAACTAAAGAATTACAAAAACAAATTACAAAAATTCAAAATTTTCGG
GTTTATTACAGGGACAGCAGAGATCCAGTTTGGATCGATAAGCTTGATATCGAATTCCTGCAGCCCCGAT
AAAATAAAAGATTTTATTTAGTCTCCAGAAAAAGGGGGGAATGAAAGACCCCACCTGTAGGTTTGGCAAG
CTAGCTGCAGTAACGCCATTTTGCAAGGCATGGAAAAATACCAAACCAAGAATAGAGAAGTTCAGATCAA
GGGCGGGTACATGAAAATAGCTAACGTTGGGCCAAACAGGATATCTGCGGTGAGCAGTTTCGGCCCCGGC
CCGGGGCCAAGAACAGATGGTCACCGCAGTTTCGGCCCCGGCCCGAGGCCAAGAACAGATGGTCCCCAGA
TATGGCCCAACCCTCAGCAGTTTCTTAAGACCCATCAGATGTTTCCAGGCTCCCCCAAGGACCTGAAATG
ACCCTGCGCCTTATTTGAATTAACCAATCAGCCTGCTTCTCGCTTCTGTTCGCGCGCTTCTGCTTCCCGA
GCTCTATAAAAGAGCTCACAACCCCTCACTCGGCGCGCCAGTCCTCCGACAGACTGAGTCGCCCGGGGGG
GATCTGGAGCTCTCGAGAATTCTCACGCGTCTGCAGGATATCAAGCTTGCGGTACCGCGGGCCCGGGATC
CATGGTGAGCAAGGGTGAGGAGGATAACATGGCCTCTCTCCCAGCGACTCATGAGTTACACATCTTTGGC
TCCATCAACGATGTGGACTTTGACATGGTGGGTCAGGGTACCGGCAATCCAAATGAAGGTTATGAGGAGT
TAAACCTGAAGTCCACCAAGGGCGACCTCCAGTTCTCCCCCTGGATTCTGGTCCCTCATATCGGGTATGG
CTTCCATCAGTACCTGCCCTACCCTGACGGGATGTCGCCTTTCCAGGCCGCCATGGTAGATGGCTCCGGA
TACCAAGTCCATCGCACAATGCAGTTTGAAGATGGCGCCTCCCTTACTGTTAACTACCGCTACACCTACG
AGGGAAGCCACATCAAAGGAGAGGCCCAGGTGATAGGGACTGGTTTCCCTGCTGACGGTCCTGTGATGAC
CAACACGCTGACCGCTGCGGACTGGTGCATGTCGAAGATGACTTACCCCAACGACAAAACCATCATCAGT
ACCTTTAAGTGGAGTTACATCACTGTAAATGGCAAACGCTACCGGAGCACTGCGCGGACCACCTACACCT
TTGCCAAGCCAATGGCGGCTAACTATCTGAAGAACCAGCCGATGTACGTGTTCCGTAAGACGGAGCTCAA
GCACTCCATGTAATAAGCGGCCGCGACTCTAGAGTCGACCTGCAGGCATGCAAGCTTGATATCAAGCTTA
TCGATAATCAACCTCTGGATTACAAAATTTGTGAAAGATTGACTGGTATTCTTAACTATGTTGCTCCTTT
TACGCTATGTGGATACGCTGCTTTAATGCCTTTGTATCATGCTATTGCTTCCCGTATGGCTTTCATTTTC
TCCTCCTTGTATAAATCCTGGTTGCTGTCTCTTTATGAGGAGTTGTGGCCCGTTGTCAGGCAACGTGGCG
TGGTGTGCACTGTGTTTGCTGACGCAACCCCCACTGGTTGGGGCATTGCCACCACCTGTCAGCTCCTTTC
CGGGACTTTCGCTTTCCCCCTCCCTATTGCCACGGCGGAACTCATCGCCGCCTGCCTTGCCCGCTGCTGG
ACAGGGGCTCGGCTGTTGGGCACTGACAATTCCGTGGTGTTGTCGGGGAAATCATCGTCCTTTCCTTGGC
TGCTCGCCTGTGTTGCCACCTGGATTCTGCGCGGGACGTCCTTCTGCTACGTCCCTTCGGCCCTCAATCC
AGCGGACCTTCCTTCCCGCGGCCTGCTGCCGGCTCTGCGGCCTCTTCCGCGTCTTCGCCTTCGCCCTCAG
ACGAGTCGGATCTCCCTTTGGGCCGCCTCCCCGCATCGATACCGTCGACCTCGAGGGAATTAATTCGAGC
TCGGTACCTTTAAGACCAATGACTTACAAGGCAGCTGTAGATCTTAGCCACTTTTTAAAAGAAAAGGGGG
GACTGGAAGGGCTAATTCACTCCCAACGAAGACAAGATCTGCTTTTTGCTTGTACTGGGTCTCTCTGGTT
AGACCAGATCTGAGCCTGGGAGCTCTCTGGCTAACTAGGGAACCCACTGCTTAAGCCTCAATAAAGCTTG
CCTTGAGTGCTTCAAGTAGTGTGTGCCCGTCTGTTGTGTGACTCTGGTAACTAGAGATCCCTCAGACCCT
TTTAGTCAGTGTGGAAAATCTCTAGCAGCATCTAGAATTAATTCCGTGTATTCTATAGTGTCACCTAAAT
CGTATGTGTATGATACATAAGGTTATGTATTAATTGTAGCCGCGTTCTAACGACAATATGTACAAGCCTA
ATTGTGTAGCATCTGGCTTACTGAAGCAGACCCTATCATCTCTCTCGTAAACTGCCGTCAGAGTCGGTTT
GGTTGGACGAACCTTCTGAGTTTCTGGTAACGCCGTCCCGCACCCGGAAATGGTCAGCGAACCAATCAGC
AGGGTCATCGCTAGCCAGATCCTCTACGCCGGACGCATCGTGGCCGGCATCACCGGCGCCACAGGTGCGG
TTGCTGGCGCCTATATCGCCGACATCACCGATGGGGAAGATCGGGCTCGCCACTTCGGGCTCATGAGCGC
TTGTTTCGGCGTGGGTATGGTGGCAGGCCCCGTGGCCGGGGGACTGTTGGGCGCCATCTCCTTGCATGCA
CCATTCCTTGCGGCGGCGGTGCTCAACGGCCTCAACCTACTACTGGGCTGCTTCCTAATGCAGGAGTCGC
ATAAGGGAGAGCGTCGAATGGTGCACTCTCAGTACAATCTGCTCTGATGCCGCATAGTTAAGCCAGCCCC
GACACCCGCCAACACCCGCTGACGCGCCCTGACGGGCTTGTCTGCTCCCGGCATCCGCTTACAGACAAGC
TGTGACCGTCTCCGGGAGCTGCATGTGTCAGAGGTTTTCACCGTCATCACCGAAACGCGCGAGACGAAAG
GGCCTCGTGATACGCCTATTTTTATAGGTTAATGTCATGATAATAATGGTTTCTTAGACGTCAGGTGGCA
CTTTTCGGGGAAATGTGCGCGGAACCCCTATTTGTTTATTTTTCTAAATACATTCAAATATGTATCCGCT
CATGAGACAATAACCCTGATAAATGCTTCAATAATATTGAAAAAGGAAGAGTATGAGTATTCAACATTTC
CGTGTCGCCCTTATTCCCTTTTTTGCGGCATTTTGCCTTCCTGTTTTTGCTCACCCAGAAACGCTGGTGA
AAGTAAAAGATGCTGAAGATCAGTTGGGTGCACGAGTGGGTTACATCGAACTGGATCTCAACAGCGGTAA
GATCCTTGAGAGTTTTCGCCCCGAAGAACGTTTTCCAATGATGAGCACTTTTAAAGTTCTGCTATGTGGC
GCGGTATTATCCCGTATTGACGCCGGGCAAGAGCAACTCGGTCGCCGCATACACTATTCTCAGAATGACT
TGGTTGAGTACTCACCAGTCACAGAAAAGCATCTTACGGATGGCATGACAGTAAGAGAATTATGCAGTGC
TGCCATAACCATGAGTGATAACACTGCGGCCAACTTACTTCTGACAACGATCGGAGGACCGAAGGAGCTA
ACCGCTTTTTTGCACAACATGGGGGATCATGTAACTCGCCTTGATCGTTGGGAACCGGAGCTGAATGAAG
CCATACCAAACGACGAGCGTGACACCACGATGCCTGTAGCAATGGCAACAACGTTGCGCAAACTATTAAC
TGGCGAACTACTTACTCTAGCTTCCCGGCAACAATTAATAGACTGGATGGAGGCGGATAAAGTTGCAGGA
CCACTTCTGCGCTCGGCCCTTCCGGCTGGCTGGTTTATTGCTGATAAATCTGGAGCCGGTGAGCGTGGGT
CTCGCGGTATCATTGCAGCACTGGGGCCAGATGGTAAGCCCTCCCGTATCGTAGTTATCTACACGACGGG
GAGTCAGGCAACTATGGATGAACGAAATAGACAGATCGCTGAGATAGGTGCCTCACTGATTAAGCATTGG
TAACTGTCAGACCAAGTTTACTCATATATACTTTAGATTGATTTAAAACTTCATTTTTAATTTAAAAGGA
TCTAGGTGAAGATCCTTTTTGATAATCTCATGACCAAAATCCCTTAACGTGAGTTTTCGTTCCACTGAGC
GTCAGACCCCGTAGAAAAGATCAAAGGATCTTCTTGAGATCCTTTTTTTCTGCGCGTAATCTGCTGCTTG
CAAACAAAAAAACCACCGCTACCAGCGGTGGTTTGTTTGCCGGATCAAGAGCTACCAACTCTTTTTCCGA
AGGTAACTGGCTTCAGCAGAGCGCAGATACCAAATACTGTTCTTCTAGTGTAGCCGTAGTTAGGCCACCA
CTTCAAGAACTCTGTAGCACCGCCTACATACCTCGCTCTGCTAATCCTGTTACCAGTGGCTGCTGCCAGT
GGCGATAAGTCGTGTCTTACCGGGTTGGACTCAAGACGATAGTTACCGGATAAGGCGCAGCGGTCGGGCT
GAACGGGGGGTTCGTGCACACAGCCCAGCTTGGAGCGAACGACCTACACCGAACTGAGATACCTACAGCG
TGAGCTATGAGAAAGCGCCACGCTTCCCGAAGGGAGAAAGGCGGACAGGTATCCGGTAAGCGGCAGGGTC
GGAACAGGAGAGCGCACGAGGGAGCTTCCAGGGGGAAACGCCTGGTATCTTTATAGTCCTGTCGGGTTTC
GCCACCTCTGACTTGAGCGTCGATTTTTGTGATGCTCGTCAGGGGGGCGGAGCCTATGGAAAAACGCCAG
CAACGCGGCCTTTTTACGGTTCCTGGCCTTTTGCTGGCCTTTTGCTCACATGTTCTTTCCTGCGTTATCC
CCTGATTCTGTGGATAACCGTATTACCGCCTTTGAGTGAGCTGATACCGCTCGCCGCAGCCGAACGACCG
AGCGCAGCGAGTCAGTGAGCGAGGAAGCGGAAGAGCGCCCAATACGCAAACCGCCTCTCCCCGCGCGTTG
GCCGATTCATTAATGCAGCTGTGGAATGTGTGTCAGTTAGGGTGTGGAAAGTCCCCAGGCTCCCCAGCAG
GCAGAAGTATGCAAAGCATGCATCTCAATTAGTCAGCAACCAGGTGTGGAAAGTCCCCAGGCTCCCCAGC
AGGCAGAAGTATGCAAAGCATGCATCTCAATTAGTCAGCAACCATAGTCCCGCCCCTAACTCCGCCCATC
CCGCCCCTAACTCCGCCCAGTTCCGCCCATTCTCCGCCCCATGGCTGACTAATTTTTTTTATTTATGCAG
AGGCCGAGGCCGCCTCGGCCTCTGAGCTATTCCAGAAGTAGTGAGGAGGCTTTTTTGGAGGCCTAGGCTT
TTGCAAAAAGCTTGGACACAAGACAGGCTTGCGAGATATGTTTGAGAATACCACTTTATCCCGCGTCAGG
GAGAGGCAGTGCGTAAAAAGACGCGGACTCATGTGAAATACTGGTTTTTAGTGCGCCAGATCTCTATAAT
CTCGCGCAACCTATTTTCCCCTCGAACACTTTTTAAGCCGTAGATAAACAGGCTGGGACACTTCACATGA
GCGAAAAATACATCGTCACCTGGGACATGTTGCAGATCCATGCACGTAAACTCGCAAGCCGACTGATGCC
TTCTGAACAATGGAAAGGCATTATTGCCGTAAGCCGTGGCGGTCTGTACCGGGTGCGTTACTGGCGCGTG
AACTGGGTATTCGTCATGTCGATACCGTTTGTATTTCCAGCTACGATCACGACAACCAGCGCGAGCTTAA
AGTGCTGAAACGCGCAGAAGGCGATGGCGAAGGCTTCATCGTTATTGATGACCTGGTGGATACCGGTGGT
ACTGCGGTTGCGATTCGTGAAATGTATCCAAAAGCGCACTTTGTCACCATCTTCGCAAAACCGGCTGGTC
GTCCGCTGGTTGATGACTATGTTGTTGATATCCCGCAAGATACCTGGATTGAACAGCCGTGGGATATGGG
CGTCGTATTCGTCCCGCCAATCTCCGGTCGCTAATCTTTTCAACGCCTGGCACTGCCGGGCGTTGTTCTT
TTTAACTTCAGGCGGGTTACAATAGTTTCCAGTAAGTATTCTGGAGGCTGCATCCATGACACAGGCAAAC
CTGAGCGAAACCCTGTTCAAACCCCGCTTTAAACATCCTGAAACCTCGACGCTAGTCCGCCGCTTTAATC
ACGGCGCACAACCGCCTGTGCAGTCGGCCCTTGATGGTAAAACCATCCCTCACTGGTATCGCATGATTAA
CCGTCTGATGTGGATCTGGCGCGGCATTGACCCACGCGAAATCCTCGACGTCCAGGCACGTATTGTGATG
AGCGATGCCGAACGTACCGACGATGATTTATACGATACGGTGATTGGCTACCGTGGCGGCAACTGGATTT
ATGAGTGGGCCCCGGATCTTTGTGAAGGAACCTTACTTCTGTGGTGTGACATAATTGGACAAACTACCTA
CAGAGATTTAAAGCTCTAAGGTAAATATAAAATTTTTAAGTGTATAATGTGTTAAACTACTGATTCTAAT
TGTTTGTGTATTTTAGATTCCAACCTATGGAACTGATGAATGGGAGCAGTGGTGGAATGCCTTTAATGAG
GAAAACCTGTTTTGCTCAGAAGAAATGCCATCTAGTGATGATGAGGCTACTGCTGACTCTCAACATTCTA
CTCCTCCAAAAAAGAAGAGAAAGGTAGAAGACCCCAAGGACTTTCCTTCAGAATTGCTAAGTTTTTTGAG
TCATGCTGTGTTTAGTAATAGAACTCTTGCTTGCTTTGCTATTTACACCACAAAGGAAAAAGCTGCACTG
CTATACAAGAAAATTATGGAAAAATATTCTGTAACCTTTATAAGTAGGCATAACAGTTATAATCATAACA
TACTGTTTTTTCTTACTCCACACAGGCATAGAGTGTCTGCTATTAATAACTATGCTCAAAAATTGTGTAC
CTTTAGCTTTTTAATTTGTAAAGGGGTTAATAAGGAATATTTGATGTATAGTGCCTTGACTAGAGATCAT
AATCAGCCATACCACATTTGTAGAGGTTTTACTTGCTTTAAAAAACCTCCCACACCTCCCCCTGAACCTG
AAACATAAAATGAATGCAATTGTTGTTGTTAACTTGTTTATTGCAGCTTATAATGGTTACAAATAAAGCA
ATAGCATCACAAATTTCACAAATAAAGCATTTTTTTCACTGCATTCTAGTTGTGGTTTGTCCAAACTCAT
CAATGTATCTTATCATGTCTGGATCAACTGGATAACTCAAGCTAACCAAAATCATCCCAAACTTCCCACC
CCATACCCTATTACCACTGCCAATTACCTGTGGTTTCATTTACTCTAAACCTGTGATTCCTCTGAATTAT
TTTCATTTTAAAGAAATTGTATTTGTTAAATATGTACTACAAACTTAGTAGT
Features (pLannotate 1.2.2; 34 found; start..end, strand, type, name):
    377..634     +  LTR            5' LTR (truncated): truncated 5' long terminal repeat (LTR) from HIV-1
    681..806     +  misc_feature   HIV-1 Ψ: packaging signal of human immunodeficiency virus type 1
    790..1128    +  CDS            HIV-1 gag (fragment): gag protein from human immunodeficiency virus 1; gag
   1303..1536    +  misc_feature   RRE: The Rev response element (RRE) of HIV-1 allows for Rev-dependent mRNA export from the nucleus to the cytoplasm.
   1913..2013    +  CDS            Rev (fragment): human immunodeficiency virus 1 (HIV-1) Rev protein; rev; enhances nuclear export of unspliced and incompletely spliced viral mRNAs
   2050..2167    +  misc_feature   cPPT/CTS: central polypurine tract and central termination sequence of HIV-1
   2204..2236    -  misc_feature   MCS (fragment): pBluescript multiple cloning site
   2320..2727    +  promoter       SFFV promoter: spleen focus-forming virus long terminal repeat (LTR) promoter
   2780..2801    +  misc_feature   MCS (fragment): multiple cloning site
   2802..3438    +  CDS            mNeonGreen (fragment): bright monomeric yellow-green fluorescent protein derived from LanYFP (Shaner et al., 2013)
   3457..3487    +  misc_feature   MCS (fragment): pUC18/19 multiple cloning site
   3488..3506    +  misc_feature   MCS (fragment): pBluescript multiple cloning site
   3506..4094    +  misc_feature   WPRE: woodchuck hepatitis virus posttranscriptional regulatory element
   4095..4117    +  misc_feature   MCS (fragment): pBluescript multiple cloning site
   4134..4202    +  CDS            nef (fragment): NEF_HV1Z2 - Experimental evidence at protein level: Swiss-Prot protein existence level 1. Extracellular Nef protein targets CD4(+) T-lymphocytes for apoptosis by interacting with CXCR4 surface receptors. From Human immunodeficiency virus type 1 group M subtype D (isolate Z2/CDC-Z34) (HIV-1).
   4204..4437    +  LTR            3' LTR (ΔU3): self-inactivating 3' long terminal repeat (LTR) from HIV-1
   4462..4480    -  promoter       SP6 promoter: promoter for bacteriophage SP6 RNA polymerase
   4708..4987    +  CDS            TcR (fragment): tetracycline efflux protein; tet; confers resistance to tetracycline
   4988..5036    -  misc_feature   bom (fragment): basis of mobility region from pBR322
   5138..5173    -  CDS            rop (fragment): Rop protein, which maintains plasmids at low copy number; rop
   5268..5372    +  promoter       AmpR promoter: bla
   5373..6233    +  CDS            AmpR: β-lactamase; bla; confers resistance to ampicillin, carbenicillin, and related antibiotics
   6404..6992    +  rep_origin     ori: high-copy-number ColE1/pMB1/pBR322/pUC origin of replication
   7175..7231    +  CDS            lacI (fragment): lac repressor; lacI; The lac repressor binds to the lac operator to inhibit transcription in E. coli. This inhibition can be relieved by adding lactose or isopropyl-β-D-thiogalactopyranoside (IPTG).
   7238..7567    +  promoter       SV40 promoter: SV40 enhancer and early promoter
   7767..7886    +  CDS            gpt (fragment): XGPT_ECOLI - Also known as gpp, gxu. Experimental evidence at protein level: Swiss-Prot protein existence level 1. Purine salvage pathway enzyme that catalyzes the transfer of the ribosyl-5-phosphate group from 5-phospho-alpha-D-ribose 1- diphosphate (PRPP) to the N9 position of the 6-oxopurines guanine and xanthine to form the corresponding ribonucleotides GMP (guanosine 5'- monophosphate) and XMP (xanthosine 5'-monophosphate), with the release of PPi. To a lesser extent, also acts on hypoxanthine (PubMed:9100006, PubMed:3886014). Does not ribophosphorylate adenine (PubMed:3886014). From Esch
   7886..8221    +  CDS            gpt (fragment): XGPT_ECOLI - Also known as gpp, gxu. Experimental evidence at protein level: Swiss-Prot protein existence level 1. Purine salvage pathway enzyme that catalyzes the transfer of the ribosyl-5-phosphate group from 5-phospho-alpha-D-ribose 1- diphosphate (PRPP) to the N9 position of the 6-oxopurines guanine and xanthine to form the corresponding ribonucleotides GMP (guanosine 5'- monophosphate) and XMP (xanthosine 5'-monophosphate), with the release of PPi. To a lesser extent, also acts on hypoxanthine (PubMed:9100006, PubMed:3886014). Does not ribophosphorylate adenine (PubMed:3886014). From Esch
   8316..8621    +  CDS            frsA (fragment): FRSA_ECOLI - Also known as yafA. Experimental evidence at protein level: Swiss-Prot protein existence level 1. Catalyzes the hydrolysis of esters (PubMed:15808744). Displays esterase activity toward pNP-butyrate (PubMed:15808744). May stimulate mixed-acid fermentation by acting as a fermentation/respiration switch that down-regulates respiration and up- regulates fermentation rates (PubMed:15169777). From Escherichia coli (strain K12).
   8625..8699    +  CDS            small t antigen (fragment): SV40 (simian virus 40) small t antigen
   8701..8766    +  intron         small t intron: SV40 (simian virus 40) small t antigen intron
   8896..8916    +  CDS            SV40 NLS: nuclear localization signal of SV40 (simian virus 40) large T antigen
   9235..9318    +  CDS            large T antigen (fragment): large T antigen from SV40 (simian virus 40)
   9341..9475    +  polyA_signal   SV40 poly(A) signal: SV40 polyadenylation signal
   9642..329     +  CDS            nef (fragment) (across the origin): NEF_HV1BR - Experimental evidence at protein level: Swiss-Prot protein existence level 1. Extracellular Nef protein targets CD4(+) T-lymphocytes for apoptosis by interacting with CXCR4 surface receptors (PubMed:14990729). From Human immunodeficiency virus type 1 group M subtype B (isolate BRU/LAI) (HIV-1).
