[The description below was written by a language model from this plasmid's Addgene catalogue record and pLannotate feature annotations shown in this document.]
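Description:
pSFFV_mNG3K(1-10) is a 9,642 bp HIV-1-derived lentiviral transfer vector built on the pHR-SFFV backbone for constitutive mammalian expression of mNeonGreen3K(1-10), the large fragment of a split yellow-green fluorescent protein. It is maintained in E. coli through a high-copy ColE1/pUC-type origin and selected with ampicillin via the bla gene. The plasmid backbone also carries remnants typical of older pHR-type vectors. These include fragments of TcR, rop, bom and lacI, plus an SV40 promoter followed by gpt sequence, SV40 small t intron and large T fragments, and an SV40 poly(A) signal. The record lists no mammalian drug-selection marker for the construct.

The viral region runs from a truncated 5' LTR through the Ψ packaging signal with a partial gag sequence, the Rev response element and the cPPT/CTS. It ends in a ΔU3 self-inactivating 3' LTR, so the integrated provirus lacks LTR promoter activity. Expression is instead driven by the internal spleen focus-forming virus (SFFV) LTR promoter. The roughly 636 bp synthetic insert, cloned between BamHI and NotI, is annotated as an mNeonGreen fragment and is listed with the substitutions G27D, D42E, M128I, K153M and T170I. A WPRE downstream enhances transcript stability and expression.

A (1-10) fragment of this kind is essentially non-fluorescent by itself. It regains fluorescence when it complements a short eleventh-strand peptide fused to a protein of interest. The vector is therefore suited to making cell lines that stably express the (1-10) fragment, which can then be used for split-fluorescent-protein labelling and signal amplification, in line with the associated publication's title. Virus production requires packaging and envelope functions supplied in trans.
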