Addgene plasmid #157993: pSFFV_mNG3K(1-10)
Purpose: Lentiviral vector of constitutive expression of mNeonGreen3K(1-10)
Depositing lab: Bo Huang. Depositing organization: University of California, San Francisco (UCSF). Publication: Improved yellow-green split fluorescent proteins for protein labeling and signal amplification. Zhou S, Feng S, Brown D, Huang B. PLoS One. 2020 Nov 23;15(11):e0242592. doi: 10.1371/journal.pone.0242592. eCollection 2020. PubMed 33227014.
Backbone
  Vector backbone: pHR-SFFV
  Backbone size w/o insert (bp): 9000
  Total vector size (bp): 9642
  Vector type: Mammalian Expression, Lentiviral
Growth in bacteria
  Bacterial resistance: Ampicillin, 100 μg/mL
  Growth temperature: 37°C
  Growth strain: NEB Stable
  Copy number: High Copy
Gene/Insert
  Gene/Insert name: pSFFV_mNG3K(1-10)
  Species: Synthetic
  Insert size (bp): 636
  Mutation: G27D, D42E, M128I, K153M, T170I
  Promoter: SFFV
  Cloning method: Restriction Enzyme; 5′ cloning site BamHI (not destroyed); 3′ cloning site NotI (not destroyed)
  Sequencing primers: 5′ GCTTCTGCTTCCCGAGCTCTA; 3′ GCAGCGTATCCACATAGCGTA
Terms and licenses: Academic/Nonprofit Terms; Industry Terms: Not Available to Industry
How to cite: pSFFV_mNG3K(1-10) was a gift from Bo Huang (Addgene plasmid # 157993 ; http://n2t.net/addgene:157993 ; RRID:Addgene_157993)
